Addgene plasmid #141353: pMP71-AzamiGreen
Purpose: pMP71 expression vector containing AzamiGreen
Depositing lab: Ton Schumacher. Depositing organization: Netherlands Cancer Institute. Publication: A mouse model that is immunologically tolerant to reporter and modifier proteins. Bresser K, Dijkgraaf FE, Pritchard CEJ, Huijbers IJ, Song JY, Rohr JC, Scheeren FA, Schumacher TN. Commun Biol. 2020 May 29;3(1):273. doi: 10.1038/s42003-020-0979-0. PubMed 32472011.
Backbone
  Vector backbone: pMP71
  Backbone size w/o insert (bp): 4500
  Total vector size (bp): 5200
  Vector type: Mammalian Expression, Retroviral
Growth in bacteria
  Bacterial resistance: Ampicillin, 100 μg/mL
  Growth temperature: 37°C
  Growth strain: NEB Stable
  Copy number: High Copy
Gene/Insert
  Gene/Insert name: AzamiGreen
  Species: Synthetic
  Insert size (bp): 681
  Cloning method: Restriction Enzyme; 5′ cloning site NcoI (not destroyed); 3′ cloning site BamHI (not destroyed)
  Sequencing primers: 5′ GCTCCACAAAGTTAAGTAATAGTCC
Terms and licenses: Academic/Nonprofit Terms; Industry Terms: Not Available to Industry
How to cite: pMP71-AzamiGreen was a gift from Ton Schumacher (Addgene plasmid # 141353 ; http://n2t.net/addgene:141353 ; RRID:Addgene_141353)
