[The description below was written by a language model from this plasmid's Addgene catalogue record and pLannotate feature annotations shown in this document.]
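Description:
pMP71-AzamiGreen is a gammaretroviral expression vector of about 5.2 kb, built on the pMP71 backbone and carrying the coding sequence for the green fluorescent protein Azami-Green. It is propagated in E. coli through a high-copy ColE1/pUC-type origin and selected with ampicillin via the β-lactamase gene and its own promoter. The remaining bacterial annotations (lac promoter and operator, CAP site, and fragments of lacI, lacZα, rop and bom) are cloning-vector remnants and play no role in the payload.

The retroviral cassette is flanked by long terminal repeats that the annotation matches to Moloney murine leukemia virus. No separate internal promoter is annotated, so expression of the insert appears to be driven from the 5′ LTR. Downstream of that LTR lie the gammaretrovirus core encapsidation signal, which allows the vector RNA to be packaged into virions, a short gag-related fragment, and a small piece of the pol region containing the splice acceptor. Together these form a leader that places the 681 bp Azami-Green open reading frame just after a splice site. The insert was cloned between NcoI and BamHI sites, both of which are retained. It is followed by a sequence annotated as a β-globin polyadenylation fragment and then the 3′ LTR. A short fragment annotated as a self-inactivating ΔU3 LTR also appears at the start of the sequence, adjacent to the 5′ LTR. Because the vector encodes no functional gag, pol or env genes, these must be supplied in trans by a packaging system.

The record describes the construct simply as a pMP71 vector expressing Azami-Green. It suits retroviral transduction of mammalian cells to mark them with green fluorescence, and the associated work concerns a mouse model that is immunologically tolerant to reporter and modifier proteins.
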