Features (pLannotate 1.2.2; 18 found; start..end, strand, type, name):
      1..82      +  LTR            3' LTR (ΔU3) (fragment): self-inactivating 3' long terminal repeat (LTR) from Moloney murine leukemia virus
     92..538     +  LTR            LTR: long terminal repeat from Moloney murine leukemia virus
    700..801     +  ncRNA          Gammaretro CES: Accession: RF00374 - Gammaretrovirus core encapsidation signal
    841..1044    +  CDS            GGAG_MLVAV (fragment): Experimental evidence at protein level: Swiss-Prot protein existence level 1. Plays a role in viral particle release. Presumably acts by facilitating the fission of the virion bud at the cell surface (PubMed:17267509, PubMed:22828015). May prevent the antiviral activity of murine APOBEC3 (PubMed:25505062, PubMed:23671100, PubMed:20702647). From AKV murine leukemia virus (AKR (endogenous) murine leukemia virus).
   1070..1095    +  misc_feature   pol region (fragment): Moloney murine leukemia virus (MMLV) pol region containing the splice acceptor site
   1106..1786    +  CDS            Azami-Green: Azami-Green fluorescent protein (Karasawa et al., 2003)
   1805..1912    +  polyA_signal   β-globin poly(A) (fragment): human β-globin polyadenylation signal
   1979..2569    +  LTR            LTR: long terminal repeat from Moloney murine leukemia virus
   2618..2634    -  protein_bind   lac operator: The lac repressor binds to the lac operator to inhibit transcription in E. coli. This inhibition can be relieved by adding lactose or isopropyl-β-D-thiogalactopyranoside (IPTG). lac repressor encoded by lacI
   2642..2672    -  promoter       lac promoter: promoter for the E. coli lac operon
   2687..2708    -  protein_bind   CAP binding site: CAP binding activates transcription in the presence of cAMP. E. coli catabolite activator protein
   2721..2813    -  CDS            lacI (fragment): lac repressor; lacI; The lac repressor binds to the lac operator to inhibit transcription in E. coli. This inhibition can be relieved by adding lactose or isopropyl-β-D-thiogalactopyranoside (IPTG).
   2996..3584    -  rep_origin     ori: high-copy-number ColE1/pMB1/pBR322/pUC origin of replication
   3755..4615    -  CDS            AmpR: β-lactamase; bla; confers resistance to ampicillin, carbenicillin, and related antibiotics
   4616..4720    -  promoter       AmpR promoter: bla
   4815..4850    +  CDS            rop (fragment): Rop protein, which maintains plasmids at low copy number; rop
   4952..5051    +  misc_feature   bom (fragment): basis of mobility region from pBR322
   5057..5214    -  CDS            lacZα (fragment): LacZα fragment of β-galactosidase; lacZ fragment
>Addgene plasmid #141353 | pMP71-AzamiGreen | addgene full sequence | sequence record 305178 | Addgene NGS Result
CTAGCTTAAGTAACGCCATTTTGCAAGGCATGGAAAATACATAACTGAGAATAGAGAAGTTCAGATCAAG
GTTAGGAACAGAGAGACAGCAGAATATGGGCCAAACAGGATATCTGTGGTAAGCAGTTCCTGCCCCGGCT
CAGGGCCAAGAACAGTTGGAACAGCAGAATATGGGCCAAACAGGATATCTGTGGTAAGCAGTTCCTGCCC
CGGCTCAGGGCCAAGAACAGATGGTCCCCAGATGCGGTCCCGCCCTCAGCAGTTTCTAGAGAACCATCAG
ATGTTTCCAGGGTGCCCCAAGGACCTGAAATGACCCTGTGCCTTATTTGAACTAACCAATCAGTTCGCTT
CTCGCTTCTGTTCGCGCGCTTCTGCTCCCCGAGCTCAATAAAAGAGCCCACAACCCCTCACTCGGCGCGC
CAGTCCTCCGATAGACTGCGTCGCCCGGGTACCCGTATTCCCAATAAAGCCTCTTGCTGTTTGCATCCGA
ATCGTGGACTCGCTGATCCTTGGGAGGGTCTCCTCAGATTGATTGACTGCCCACCTCGGGGGTCTTTCAT
TTGGAGGTTCCACCGAGATTTGGAGACCCCTGCCCAGGGACCACCGACCCCCCCGCCGGGAGGTAAGCTG
GCCAGCGGTCGTTTCGTGTCTGTCTCTGTCTTTGTGCGTGTTTGTGCCGGCATCTAATGTTTGCGCCTGC
GTCTGTACTAGTTGGCTAACTAGATCTGTATCTGGCGGTCCCGCGGAAGAACTGACGAGTTCGTATTCCC
GGCCGCAGCCCCTGGGAGACGTCCCAGCGGCCTCGGGGGCCCGTTTTGTGGCCCATTCTGTATCAGTTAA
CCTACCCGAGTCGGACTTTTTGGAGCTCCGCCACTGTCCGAGGGGTACGTGGCTTTGTTGGGGGACGAGA
GACAGAGACACTTCCCGCCCCCGTCTGAATTTTTGCTTTCGGTTTTACGCCGAAACCGCGCCGCGCGTCT
TGTCTGCTGCAGCATCGTTCTGTGTTGTCTCTGTCTGACTGTGTTTCTGTATTTGTCTGAAAATTAGCTC
GACAAAGTTAAGTAATAGTCCCTCTCTCCAAGCTCACTTACAGGCGGCCGCCACCATGGTGAGTGTGATT
AAACCAGAGATGAAGATCAAGCTGTGTATGAGAGGCACTGTAAACGGGCATAATTTCGTGATTGAAGGAG
AAGGAAAAGGAAATCCTTACGAGGGAACGCAGATTTTAGACCTGAACGTCACTGAAGGCGCACCTCTGCC
TTTCGCTTACGATATCTTGACAACAGTGTTCCAGTACGGCAACAGGGCATTCACCAAGTACCCAGCAGAT
ATTCAGGACTATTTCAAGCAGACTTTTCCTGAGGGGTATCACTGGGAAAGAAGCATGACTTATGAAGACC
AGGGCATTTGCACCGCCACAAGCAACATAAGCATGAGGGGCGACTGTTTTTTCTATGACATTCGTTTTGA
TGGTGTGAACTTTCCTCCCAATGGTCCGGTTATGCAGAAGAAGACTCTTAAATGGGAGCCATCCACTGAG
AAAATGTACGTACGTGATGGAGTGCTGAAGGGTGATGTTAACATGGCTCTGTTGCTTGAAGGAGGTGGCC
ATTATCGATGTGATTTCAAAACTACTTACAAAGCAAAGAAGGATGTCCGTTTGCCAGACTATCACTTTGT
GGACCACCGCATTGAGATTTTGAAGCATGACAAAGATTACAACAAGGTCAAGCTCTATGAGAATGCCGTT
GCTCGCTATTCTATGCTGCCGAGTCAGGCCAAGTAAGGATCCAAGCTTAGGCCTGCTCGCTTTCTTGCTG
TCCCATTTCTATTAAAGGTTCCTTTGTTCCCTAAGTCCAACTACTAAACTGGGGGATATTATGAAGGGCC
TTGAGCATCTGGATTCTGCCTAGCGCTAAGCTTAACACGAGCCATAGATAGAATAAAAGATTTTATTTAG
TCTCCAGAAAAAGGGGGGAATGAAAGACCCCACCTGTAGGTTTGGCAAGCTAGCTTAAGTAACGCCATTT
TGCAAGGCATGGAAAATACATAACTGAGAATAGAGAAGTTCAGATCAAGGTTAGGAACAGAGAGACAGCA
GAATATGGGCCAAACAGGATATCTGTGGTAAGCAGTTCCTGCCCCGGCTCAGGGCCAAGAACAGTTGGAA
CAGCAGAATATGGGCCAAACAGGATATCTGTGGTAAGCAGTTCCTGCCCCGGCTCAGGGCCAAGAACAGA
TGGTCCCCAGATGCGGTCCCGCCCTCAGCAGTTTCTAGAGAACCATCAGATGTTTCCAGGGTGCCCCAAG
GACCTGAAATGACCCTGTGCCTTATTTGAACTAACCAATCAGTTCGCTTCTCGCTTCTGTTCGCGCGCTT
CTGCTCCCCGAGCTCAATAAAAGAGCCCACAACCCCTCACTCGGCGCGCCAGTCCTCCGATAGACTGCGT
CGCCCGGGTACCCGTGTTCTCAATAAACCCTCTTGCAGTTGCATCCGACTCGTGGTCTCGCTGTTCCTTG
GGAGGGTCTCCTCTGAGTGATTGACTGCCCACCTCGGGGGTCTTTCATTCTCGAGCAGCTTGGCGTAATC
ATGGTCATAGCTGTTTCCTGTGTGAAATTGTTATCCGCTCACAATTCCACACAACATACGAGCCGGAAGC
ATAAAGTGTAAAGCCTGGGGTGCCTAATGAGTGAGCTAACTCACATTAATTGCGTTGCGCTCACTGCCCG
CTTTCCAGTCGGGAAACCTGTCGTGCCAGCTGCATTAATGAATCGGCCAACGCGCGGGGAGAGGCGGTTT
GCGTATTGGGCGCTCTTCCGCTTCCTCGCTCACTGACTCGCTGCGCTCGGTCGTTCGGCTGCGGCGAGCG
GTATCAGCTCACTCAAAGGCGGTAATACGGTTATCCACAGAATCAGGGGATAACGCAGGAAAGAACATGT
GAGCAAAAGGCCAGCAAAAGGCCAGGAACCGTAAAAAGGCCGCGTTGCTGGCGTTTTTCCATAGGCTCCG
CCCCCCTGACGAGCATCACAAAAATCGACGCTCAAGTCAGAGGTGGCGAAACCCGACAGGACTATAAAGA
TACCAGGCGTTTCCCCCTGGAAGCTCCCTCGTGCGCTCTCCTGTTCCGACCCTGCCGCTTACCGGATACC
TGTCCGCCTTTCTCCCTTCGGGAAGCGTGGCGCTTTCTCATAGCTCACGCTGTAGGTATCTCAGTTCGGT
GTAGGTCGTTCGCTCCAAGCTGGGCTGTGTGCACGAACCCCCCGTTCAGCCCGACCGCTGCGCCTTATCC
GGTAACTATCGTCTTGAGTCCAACCCGGTAAGACACGACTTATCGCCACTGGCAGCAGCCACTGGTAACA
GGATTAGCAGAGCGAGGTATGTAGGCGGTGCTACAGAGTTCTTGAAGTGGTGGCCTAACTACGGCTACAC
TAGAAGAACAGTATTTGGTATCTGCGCTCTGCTGAAGCCAGTTACCTTCGGAAAAAGAGTTGGTAGCTCT
TGATCCGGCAAACAAACCACCGCTGGTAGCGGTGGTTTTTTTGTTTGCAAGCAGCAGATTACGCGCAGAA
AAAAAGGATCTCAAGAAGATCCTTTGATCTTTTCTACGGGGTCTGACGCTCAGTGGAACGAAAACTCACG
TTAAGGGATTTTGGTCATGAGATTATCAAAAAGGATCTTCACCTAGATCCTTTTAAATTAAAAATGAAGT
TTTAAATCAATCTAAAGTATATATGAGTAAACTTGGTCTGACAGTTACCAATGCTTAATCAGTGAGGCAC
CTATCTCAGCGATCTGTCTATTTCGTTCATCCATAGTTGCCTGACTCCCCGTCGTGTAGATAACTACGAT
ACGGGAGGGCTTACCATCTGGCCCCAGTGCTGCAATGATACCGCGAGACCCACGCTCACCGGCTCCAGAT
TTATCAGCAATAAACCAGCCAGCCGGAAGGGCCGAGCGCAGAAGTGGTCCTGCAACTTTATCCGCCTCCA
TCCAGTCTATTAATTGTTGCCGGGAAGCTAGAGTAAGTAGTTCGCCAGTTAATAGTTTGCGCAACGTTGT
TGCCATTGCTACAGGCATCGTGGTGTCACGCTCGTCGTTTGGTATGGCTTCATTCAGCTCCGGTTCCCAA
CGATCAAGGCGAGTTACATGATCCCCCATGTTGTGCAAAAAAGCGGTTAGCTCCTTCGGTCCTCCGATCG
TTGTCAGAAGTAAGTTGGCCGCAGTGTTATCACTCATGGTTATGGCAGCACTGCATAATTCTCTTACTGT
CATGCCATCCGTAAGATGCTTTTCTGTGACTGGTGAGTACTCAACCAAGTCATTCTGAGAATAGTGTATG
CGGCGACCGAGTTGCTCTTGCCCGGCGTCAATACGGGATAATACCGCGCCACATAGCAGAACTTTAAAAG
TGCTCATCATTGGAAAACGTTCTTCGGGGCGAAAACTCTCAAGGATCTTACCGCTGTTGAGATCCAGTTC
GATGTAACCCACTCGTGCACCCAACTGATCTTCAGCATCTTTTACTTTCACCAGCGTTTCTGGGTGAGCA
AAAACAGGAAGGCAAAATGCCGCAAAAAAGGGAATAAGGGCGACACGGAAATGTTGAATACTCATACTCT
TCCTTTTTCAATATTATTGAAGCATTTATCAGGGTTATTGTCTCATGAGCGGATACATATTTGAATGTAT
TTAGAAAAATAAACAAATAGGGGTTCCGCGCACATTTCCCCGAAAAGTGCCACCTGACGTCTAAGAAACC
ATTATTATCATGACATTAACCTATAAAAATAGGCGTATCACGAGGCCCTTTCGTCTCGCGCGTTTCGGTG
ATGACGGTGAAAACCTCTGACACATGCAGCTCCCGGAGACGGTCACAGCTTGTCTGTAAGCGGATGCCGG
GAGCAGACAAGCCCGTCAGGGCGCGTCAGCGGGTGTTGGCGGGTGTCGGGGCTGGCTTAACTATGCGGCA
TCAGAGCAGATTGTACTGAGAGTGCACCATATGCGGTGTGAAATACCGCACAGATGCGTAAGGAGAAAAT
ACCGCATCAGGCGCCATTCGCCATTCAGGCTGCGCAACTGTTGGGAAGGGCGATCGGTGCGGGCCTCTTC
GCTATTACGCCAGCTGGCGAAAGGGGGATGTGCTGCAAGGCGATTAAGTTGGGTAACGCCAGGGTTTTCC
CAGTCACGACGTTGTAAAACGACGGCCAGTGAATTAGTACT
